Addgene plasmid #71429: MK1278
Purpose: This E. coli DH10B strain harbors a shuttle vector plasmid that expresses the Mixed Feedback Loop version of the UBER system with a T7RNAP translation rate of 1984 and a TetR translation rate of 3877.
Depositing lab: Howard Salis. Depositing organization: Pennsylvania State University. Publication: A portable expression resource for engineering cross-species genetic circuits and pathways. Kushwaha M, Salis HM. Nat Commun. 2015 Jul 17;6:7832. doi: 10.1038/ncomms8832. PubMed 26184393.
Backbone
  Vector backbone: pRS316
Growth in bacteria
  Bacterial resistance: Ampicillin, 100 μg/mL
  Growth temperature: 37°C
  Growth strain: DH10B
  Copy number: Unknown
Gene/Insert
  Gene/Insert name: Mixed Feedback Loop version of the UBER system
  Mutation: T7 RBS: AACCGAGCCCAATATAGGACCTATGGAGCCAAAAAA and TetR RBS: GCACCAGCACCCGCCGAATTCTAAGGGCGGGCAAAA
  Cloning method: Unknown
  Sequencing primers: 5′ yCyc1proF1; 3′ rrnB-T1-term-Rev
Terms and licenses: Academic/Nonprofit Terms; Industry Terms: Not Available to Industry
Depositor comments: Please review publication for additional construct information
How to cite: MK1278 was a gift from Howard Salis (Addgene plasmid # 71429)
