[The description below was written by a language model from this plasmid's Addgene catalogue record and pLannotate feature annotations shown in this document.]
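Description:
MK1278 is a shuttle plasmid built on the yeast centromeric vector pRS316 and supplied in E. coli DH10B. It carries the "Mixed Feedback Loop" version of the UBER system, a portable T7 RNA polymerase-based expression resource intended for running genetic circuits and pathways across different host species. In E. coli it replicates from a ColE1/pUC-type origin and is selected with ampicillin through the bla gene. The depositor's 9,083 nt sequence also shows the pRS316 yeast elements: a CEN6/ARS segment for low-copy maintenance and the URA3 marker with its own promoter, which allows uracil prototrophy selection and 5-FOA counterselection. An f1 origin and remnants of the pBluescript-style lacZα/MCS region, including T3 and lac promoter elements, remain from the backbone.

The payload consists of two divergently oriented cassettes, each headed by a T7 promoter. One drives the T7 RNA polymerase coding sequence, followed by the rrnB T1 and T7Te terminators, so the polymerase transcribes its own gene in a positive feedback loop. The other drives TetR, which according to the "mixed feedback" name presumably supplies a negative arm that restrains polymerase expression, although no tet operator is annotated in the feature tables. This variant is defined by designed ribosome binding sites giving a recorded translation rate of 1984 for T7 RNA polymerase and 3877 for TetR. How polymerase expression is first initiated is not stated in the record.

The repository's sequencing-derived assembly is shorter (7,773 nt) than the depositor sequence. It lacks URA3, and it shows only fragments of CEN/ARS and tetR along with duplicated AmpR promoter pieces, so the two records do not fully agree.
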