Features (pLannotate 1.2.2; 23 found; start..end, strand, type, name):
    137..184     +  misc_feature   bom (fragment): basis of mobility region from pBR322
    195..410     +  promoter       URA3 promoter: S. cerevisiae URA3
    411..1214    +  CDS            URA3: orotidine-5'-phosphate decarboxylase, required for uracil biosynthesis; S. cerevisiae URA3; yeast auxotrophic marker, counterselectable with 5-fluoroorotic acid (5-FOA)
   1293..1342    +  misc_feature   bom (fragment): basis of mobility region from pBR322
   1343..1798    -  rep_origin     f1 ori (sequence partly withheld): f1 bacteriophage origin of replication; arrow indicates direction of (+) strand synthesis
   1802..1958    -  CDS            lacZα (fragment): LacZα fragment of β-galactosidase; lacZ fragment
   2063..2680    -  CDS            tetR: TETR2_ECOLX - Experimental evidence at protein level: Swiss-Prot protein existence level 1. TetR is the repressor of the tetracycline resistance element; its N-terminal region forms a helix-turn-helix structure and binds DNA. Binding of tetracycline to TetR reduces the repressor affinity for the tetracycline resistance gene (tetA) promoter operator sites. From Escherichia coli.
   2776..2794    -  promoter       T7 promoter: promoter for bacteriophage T7 RNA polymerase
   3291..3309    +  promoter       T7 promoter: promoter for bacteriophage T7 RNA polymerase
   3419..6064    +  CDS            RPOL_BPT7: Experimental evidence at protein level: Swiss-Prot protein existence level 1. Highly processive DNA-dependent RNA polymerase that catalyzes the transcription of class II and class III viral genes. Recognizes a specific promoter sequence and enters first into an 'abortive phase' where very short transcripts are synthesized and released before proceeding to the processive transcription of long RNA chains. Unwinds the double-stranded DNA to expose the coding strand for templating. Participates in the initiation of viral DNA replication presumably by making primers accessible to the DNA polymerase
   6087..6158    +  terminator     rrnB T1 terminator: transcription terminator T1 from the E. coli rrnB gene
   6174..6201    +  terminator     T7Te terminator: phage T7 early transcription terminator
   6260..6296    +  misc_feature   MCS (fragment): pBluescript multiple cloning site
   6309..6327    -  promoter       T3 promoter: promoter for bacteriophage T3 RNA polymerase
   6372..6388    -  protein_bind   lac operator: The lac repressor binds to the lac operator to inhibit transcription in E. coli. This inhibition can be relieved by adding lactose or isopropyl-β-D-thiogalactopyranoside (IPTG). lac repressor encoded by lacI
   6396..6426    -  promoter       lac promoter: promoter for the E. coli lac operon
   6441..6462    -  protein_bind   CAP binding site: CAP binding activates transcription in the presence of cAMP. E. coli catabolite activator protein
   6475..6567    -  CDS            lacI (fragment): lac repressor; lacI; The lac repressor binds to the lac operator to inhibit transcription in E. coli. This inhibition can be relieved by adding lactose or isopropyl-β-D-thiogalactopyranoside (IPTG).
   6750..7338    -  rep_origin     ori: high-copy-number ColE1/pMB1/pBR322/pUC origin of replication
   7509..8369    -  CDS            AmpR: β-lactamase; bla; confers resistance to ampicillin, carbenicillin, and related antibiotics
   8370..8474    -  promoter       AmpR promoter: bla
   8511..9014    +  misc_feature   CEN/ARS: S. cerevisiae CEN6 centromere fused to an autonomously replicating sequence
   9083..35      +  CDS            rop (fragment) (across the origin): Rop protein, which maintains plasmids at low copy number; rop
>Addgene plasmid #71429 | MK1278 | depositor full sequence | sequence record 128549 | MK1278 sequence 9083 bps
TCGCGCGTTTCGGTGATGACGGTGAAAACCTCTGACACATGCAGCTCCCGGAGACGGTCACAGCTTGTCT
GTAAGCGGATGCCGGGAGCAGACAAGCCCGTCAGGGCGCGTCAGCGGGTGTTGGCGGGTGTCGGGGCTGG
CTTAACTATGCGGCATCAGAGCAGATTGTACTGAGAGTGCACCACGCTTTTCAATTCAATTCATCATTTT
TTTTTTATTCTTTTTTTTGATTTCGGTTTCTTTGAAATTTTTTTGATTCGGTAATCTCCGAACAGAAGGA
AGAACGAAGGAAGGAGCACAGACTTAGATTGGTATATATACGCATATGTAGTGTTGAAGAAACATGAAAT
TGCCCAGTATTCTTAACCCAACTGCACAGAACAAAAACCTGCAGGAAACGAAGATAAATCATGTCGAAAG
CTACATATAAGGAACGTGCTGCTACTCATCCTAGTCCTGTTGCTGCCAAGCTATTTAATATCATGCACGA
AAAGCAAACAAACTTGTGTGCTTCATTGGATGTTCGTACCACCAAGGAATTACTGGAGTTAGTTGAAGCA
TTAGGTCCCAAAATTTGTTTACTAAAAACACATGTGGATATCTTGACTGATTTTTCCATGGAGGGCACAG
TTAAGCCGCTAAAGGCATTATCCGCCAAGTACAATTTTTTACTCTTCGAAGACAGAAAATTTGCTGACAT
TGGTAATACAGTCAAATTGCAGTACTCTGCGGGTGTATACAGAATAGCAGAATGGGCAGACATTACGAAT
GCACACGGTGTGGTGGGCCCAGGTATTGTTAGCGGTTTGAAGCAGGCGGCAGAAGAAGTAACAAAGGAAC
CTAGAGGCCTTTTGATGTTAGCAGAATTGTCATGCAAGGGCTCCCTATCTACTGGAGAATATACTAAGGG
TACTGTTGACATTGCGAAGAGCGACAAAGATTTTGTTATCGGCTTTATTGCTCAAAGAGACATGGGTGGA
AGAGATGAAGGTTACGATTGGTTGATTATGACACCCGGTGTGGGTTTAGATGACAAGGGAGACGCATTGG
GTCAACAGTATAGAACCGTGGATGATGTGGTCTCTACAGGATCTGACATTATTATTGTTGGAAGAGGACT
ATTTGCAAAGGGAAGGGATGCTAAGGTAGAGGGTGAACGTTACAGAAAAGCAGGCTGGGAAGCATATTTG
AGAAGATGCGGCCAGCAAAACTAAAAAACTGTATTATAAGTAAATGCATGTATACTAAACTCACAAATTA
GAGCTTCAATTTAATTATATCAGTTATTACCCTGCGGTGTGAAATACCGCACAGATGCGTAAGGAGAAAA
TACCGCATCAGGAAATTGTAAACGTTAATATTTTGTTAAAATTCGCGTTAAATTTTTGTTAAATCAGCTC
ATTTTTTAACCAATAGGCCGAAATCGGCAAAATCCCTTATAAATCAAAAGAATAGACCGAGATAGGGT
[37 nt withheld, positions 1469-1505]
AAAGAACGTGGACTCCAACGTCAAAGG
[49 nt withheld, positions 1533-1581]
TAATCAAGTTTTTTGGGGTCGAGGG
[67 nt withheld, positions 1607-1673]
G
[124 nt withheld, positions 1675-1798]
CCATTCGCCATTCAGGCTGCGCAACTGTTGGGAAGGGCGATCGGTGCGGGCCTCTTCGCTATTACGCCAG
CTGGCGAAAGGGGGATGTGCTGCAAGGCGATTAAGTTGGGTAACGCCAGGGTTTTCCCAGTCACGACGTT
GTAAACGACGGCCAGTGAATTGGCGAATTGGAGCTATTAATTAAACAAAAAACCCCTACCCCCCCGATAT
GTATTTATTGCGAAAAAACCCCGCCGAAGCGGGGTTTTTTGCGACCGGTTATTATGAACCTGATTCACAT
TTTAACTGTTTCTCCAAACCGCAAATGATTAATTCTAAACCAAATAAAAATGCAGGTTCTGCACCTTGAT
GATCAAATAATTCAATTGCTTGACGTAATAAAGGAGGCATTGAATCTGTTGTAGGTGTTTCTCTTTCCTC
CTTGGCAACTTGATGTTCTTGATCTTCTAAAACACAACCTAAGGTAAAATGACCAACTGCTGATAATGCA
TATAATGCGTTTTCTAATGAAAAACCTTGTTGACATAAGAATGCTAACTGATTTTCTAATGTTTCATATT
GTTTTTCTGTAGGACGTGTACCTAAGTGAACTTTGGCACCATCTCTATGTGATAATAATGCACAACGAAA
TGATTTGGCATTGTTACGTAAGAAGTCTTGCCATGATTCTCCTTCTAATGGACAAAAATGTGTATGATGT
CTATCTAACATTTCGATTGCTAATGCATCTAATAATGCACGTTTGTTTTTAACATGCCAATATAATGTAG
GTTGTTCAACACCTAATTTCTGTGCTAATTTACGTGTAGTTAAACCTTCGATACCAACTTCATTTAATAA
TTCTAATGCTGAGTTAATAACTTTTGATTTATCTAAACGTGAAACTTTACGTTTTTTTTTAGGAGGATAG
ATCTCCATGGTGGTAGACATTTTTGCCCGCCCTTAGAATTCGGCGGGTGCTGGTGCCCCGGGATAGCCCT
ATAGTGAGTCGTATTAATTTCCGCGGGCGAGCTCCCATTATTATCATGACATTAACCTATAAAAATAGGC
GTATCACGAGGCCCTTTCGTCTTCAAGAATTGATCTGTCGACAGGAACTGGACAGCGTGTCGAAAAAGCT
CGACAGGAACTGGACAGCGTGTCGAAAAAGCTCGACAGGAACTGGACAGCGTGTCGAAAAAGCTCGACAG
GAACTGGACAGCGTGTCGAAAAAGCTCGAGCAGATCCGCCAGGCGTGTATATATAGCGTGGATGGCCAGG
CAACTTTAGTGCTGACACATACAGGCATATATATATGTGTGCGACGACACATGATCATATGGCATGCATG
TGCTCTGTATGTATATAAAACTCTTGTTTTCTTCTTTTCTCTAAATATTCTTTCCTTATACATTAGGTCC
TTTGTAGCATAAATTACTATACTTCTATAGACACGCAAACACAAATACACACACTAAATTAATAACTAGT
TCTATCATTGATAGGTATAAATTAATACGACTCACTATAGGGAGACCTATCAGTGATAGAGGATCCAACC
GAGCCCAATATAGGACCTATGGAGCCAAAAAAATGTCTACCACCATGGGAATTCAACCTCCTAAAAAGAA
ACGTAAAGTTAATACTATTAATATTGCTAAAAATGACTTCTCAGATATTGAATTAGCAGCCATTCCATTT
AATACATTAGCAGATCACTATGGTGAACGTTTAGCACGTGAACAGTTAGCATTAGAACATGAATCATATG
AAATGGGTGAAGCACGTTTTCGTAAGATGTTCGAGCGTCAGTTAAAAGCAGGTGAAGTTGCAGATAATGC
AGCAGCCAAACCTTTAATTACTACATTATTACCTAAAATGATTGCTCGTATTAACGATTGGTTTGAAGAG
GTTAAAGCAAAGCGTGGTAAACGTCCTACAGCATTTCAGTTCTTACAAGAAATCAAACCTGAAGCAGTTG
CATATATTACTATTAAAACAACATTAGCATGTTTAACATCAGCAGATAATACAACAGTTCAAGCAGTTGC
ATCAGCAATTGGTCGTGCAATTGAAGATGAAGCACGTTTTGGTCGTATTCGTGATTTAGAAGCCAAACAT
TTTAAAAAAAATGTTGAAGAACAGTTAAACAAACGTGTTGGTCATGTTTATAAAAAAGCATTTATGCAGG
TTGTTGAAGCAGATATGTTATCAAAAGGTTTATTAGGTGGTGAAGCATGGTCATCATGGCATAAAGAAGA
TTCAATTCATGTTGGTGTTCGTTGTATTGAAATGTTAATTGAATCAACAGGTATGGTTTCATTACATCGT
CAGAATGCAGGTGTTGTTGGTCAAGATTCAGAAACAATTGAATTAGCACCTGAATATGCAGAAGCAATTG
CAACACGTGCAGGTGCATTAGCAGGTATTTCACCAATGTTTCAGCCTTGTGTTGTTCCTCCTAAACCTTG
GACAGGTATTACAGGTGGTGGTTATTGGGCAAATGGTCGTCGTCCTTTAGCATTAGTTCGTACACATTCA
AAAAAAGCATTAATGCGTTATGAAGATGTTTACATGCCTGAAGTTTATAAAGCCATTAATATTGCACAGA
ATACTGCATGGAAAATCAACAAGAAAGTTTTAGCAGTTGCAAATGTTATTACTAAATGGAAACATTGTCC
TGTTGAAGATATTCCTGCAATTGAACGTGAAGAATTACCAATGAAACCTGAAGATATTGATATGAATCCT
GAAGCATTAACAGCATGGAAACGTGCAGCAGCAGCCGTTTATCGTAAAGATAAAGCACGTAAATCACGTC
GTATTTCATTAGAGTTCATGTTAGAGCAAGCAAACAAGTTCGCAAATCATAAAGCCATTTGGTTTCCTTA
TAATATGGATTGGCGTGGTCGTGTTTATGCAGTTTCAATGTTTAATCCTCAAGGTAATGATATGACCAAA
GGTTTATTAACCTTAGCTAAAGGTAAACCTATTGGTAAAGAAGGTTATTATTGGTTAAAAATCCATGGTG
CAAATTGTGCAGGTGTTGATAAAGTTCCTTTTCCAGAACGTATTAAGTTCATTGAAGAAAATCATGAAAA
TATTATGGCATGTGCTAAATCACCATTAGAAAATACATGGTGGGCAGAACAAGATTCACCTTTTTGTTTT
TTAGCCTTTTGTTTTGAATATGCAGGTGTTCAACATCATGGTTTATCATATAATTGTTCATTACCATTAG
CATTTGATGGTTCATGTTCAGGTATTCAGCATTTTTCAGCAATGTTACGTGATGAAGTTGGTGGTCGTGC
AGTTAACTTATTACCTTCAGAAACAGTTCAAGATATCTATGGTATTGTTGCTAAAAAAGTTAATGAAATC
TTACAGGCAGATGCCATTAATGGTACAGATAATGAAGTTGTTACAGTTACAGATGAAAATACAGGTGAAA
TATCAGAAAAAGTTAAATTAGGTACCAAAGCATTAGCAGGTCAATGGTTAGCATATGGTGTTACACGTTC
AGTTACTAAGCGTTCAGTTATGACATTAGCATATGGTTCAAAAGAGTTCGGTTTTCGTCAACAGGTTTTA
GAAGATACCATTCAACCTGCAATTGATTCAGGTAAAGGTTTAATGTTTACTCAACCTAATCAAGCAGCAG
GTTATATGGCCAAATTAATATGGGAATCAGTTTCAGTTACAGTTGTTGCAGCAGTTGAAGCAATGAATTG
GTTAAAATCAGCAGCCAAATTATTAGCAGCAGAAGTTAAAGATAAAAAAACAGGTGAAATCTTACGTAAG
CGTTGTGCAGTTCATTGGGTTACACCTGATGGTTTTCCTGTTTGGCAAGAATATAAAAAACCTATTCAAA
CACGTTTAAACTTAATGTTTTTAGGTCAGTTCCGTTTACAACCTACTATTAATACAAACAAAGATTCAGA
AATTGATGCACATAAACAAGAATCAGGTATTGCACCTAACTTCGTTCATTCACAAGATGGTTCACATTTA
CGTAAAACAGTTGTTTGGGCACATGAAAAATATGGTATTGAATCATTTGCATTAATTCACGATTCATTTG
GTACCATTCCAGCAGATGCAGCAAACTTATTCAAAGCAGTTCGTGAAACAATGGTTGATACATATGAATC
ATGTGATGTTTTAGCAGACTTCTATGATCAGTTCGCAGATCAGTTACATGAATCACAGTTAGATAAAATG
CCTGCATTACCTGCCAAAGGTAACTTAAACTTACGTGATATTTTAGAATCAGACTTCGCATTTGCCTAAT
AAGGCGCGCCCCAGGCATCAAATAAAACGAAAGGCTCAGTCGAAAGACTGGGCCTTTCGTTTTATCTGTT
GTTTGTCGGTGAACGCTCTCTACTAGAGTCACACTGGCTCACCTTCGGGTGGGCCTTTCTGCGTTTATAG
CTATTACTCGAACCCCTAGCCCGCTCTTATCGGGCGGCTAGGGGTTTTTTGTATCGATACCGTCGACCTC
GAGGGGGGGCCCGGTACCCAGCTTTTGTTCCCTTTAGTGAGGGTTAATTCCGAGCTTGGCGTAATCATGG
TCATAGCTGTTTCCTGTGTGAAATTGTTATCCGCTCACAATTCCACACAACATAGGAGCCGGAAGCATAA
AGTGTAAAGCCTGGGGTGCCTAATGAGTGAGGTAACTCACATTAATTGCGTTGCGCTCACTGCCCGCTTT
CCAGTCGGGAAACCTGTCGTGCCAGCTGCATTAATGAATCGGCCAACGCGCGGGGAGAGGCGGTTTGCGT
ATTGGGCGCTCTTCCGCTTCCTCGCTCACTGACTCGCTGCGCTCGGTCGTTCGGCTGCGGCGAGCGGTAT
CAGCTCACTCAAAGGCGGTAATACGGTTATCCACAGAATCAGGGGATAACGCAGGAAAGAACATGTGAGC
AAAAGGCCAGCAAAAGGCCAGGAACCGTAAAAAGGCCGCGTTGCTGGCGTTTTTCCATAGGCTCGGCCCC
CCTGACGAGCATCACAAAAATCGACGCTCAAGTCAGAGGTGGCGAAACCCGACAGGACTATAAAGATACC
AGGCGTTCCCCCCTGGAAGCTCCCTCGTGCGCTCTCCTGTTCCGACCCTGCCGCTTACCGGATACCTGTC
CGCCTTTCTCCCTTCGGGAAGCGTGGCGCTTTCTCAATGCTCACGCTGTAGGTATCTCAGTTCGGTGTAG
GTCGTTCGCTCCAAGCTGGGCTGTGTGCACGAACCCCCCGTTCAGCCCGACCGCTGCGCCTTATCCGGTA
ACTATCGTCTTGAGTCCAACCCGGTAAGACACGACTTATCGCCACTGGCAGCAGCCACTGGTAACAGGAT
TAGCAGAGCGAGGTATGTAGGCGGTGCTACAGAGTTCTTGAAGTGGTGGCCTAACTACGGCTACACTAGA
AGGACAGTATTTGGTATCTGCGCTCTGCTGAAGCCAGTTACCTTCGGAAAAAGAGTTGGTAGCTCTTGAT
CCGGCAAACAAACCACCGCTGGTAGCGGTGGTTTTTTTGTTTGCAAGCAGCAGATTACGCGCAGAAAAAA
AGGATCTCAAGAAGATCCTTTGATCTTTTCTACGGGGTCTGACGCTCAGTGGAACGAAAACTCACGTTAA
GGGATTTTGGTCATGAGATTATCAAAAAGGATCTTCACCTAGATCCTTTTAAATTAAAAATGAAGTTTTA
AATCAATCTAAAGTATATATGAGTAAACTTGGTCTGACAGTTACCAATGCTTAATCAGTGAGGCACCTAT
CTCAGCGATCTGTCTATTTCGTTCATCCATAGTTGCCTGACTGCCCGTCGTGTAGATAACTACGATACGG
GAGGGCTTACCATCTGGCCCCAGTGCTGCAATGATACCGCGAGACCCACGCTCACCGGCTCCAGATTTAT
CAGCAATAAACCAGCCAGCCGGAAGGGCCGAGCGCAGAAGTGGTCCTGCAACTTTATCCGCCTCCATCCA
GTCTATTAATTGTTGCCGGGAAGCTAGAGTAAGTAGTTCGCCAGTTAATAGTTTGCGCAACGTTGTTGCC
ATTGCTACAGGCATCGTGGTGTCACGCTCGTCGTTTGGTATGGCTTCATTCAGCTCCGGTTCCCAACGAT
CAAGGCGAGTTACATGATCCCCCATGTTGTGAAAAAAAGCGGTTAGCTCCTTCGGTCCTCCGATCGTTGT
CAGAAGTAAGTTGGCCGCAGTGTTATCACTCATGGTTATGGCAGCACTGCATAATTCTCTTACTGTCATG
CCATCCGTAAGATGCTTTTCTGTGACTGGTGAGTACTCAACCAAGTCATTCTGAGAATAGTGTATGCGGC
GACCGAGTTGCTCTTGCCCGGCGTCAATACGGGATAATACCGCGCCACATAGCAGAACTTTAAAAGTGCT
CATCATTGGAAAACGTTCTTCGGGGCGAAAACTCTCAAGGATCTTACCGCTGTTGAGATCCAGTTCGATG
TAACCCACTCGTGCACCCAACTGATCTTCAGCATCTTTTACTTTCACCAGCGTTTCTGGGTGAGCAAAAA
CAGGAAGGCAAAATGCCGCAAAAAAGGGAATAAGGGCGACACGGAAATGTTGAATACTCATACTCTTCCT
TTTTCAATATTATTGAAGCATTTATCAGGGTTATTGTCTCATGAGCGGATACATATTTGAATGTATTTAG
AAAAATAAACAAATAGGGGTTCCGCGCACATTTCCCCGAAAAGTGCCACCTGGGTCCTTTTCATCACGTG
CTATAAAAATAATTATAATTTAAATTTTTTAATATAAATATATAAATTAAAAATAGAAAGTAAAAAAAGA
AATTAAAGAAAAAATAGTTTTTGTTTTCCGAAGATGTAAAAGACTCTAGGGGGATCGCCAACAAATACTA
CCTTTTATCTTGCTCTTCCTGCTCTCAGGTATTAATGCCGAATTGTTTCATCTTGTCTGTGTAGAAGACC
ACACACGAAAATCCTGTGATTTTACATTTTACTTATCGTTAATCGAATGTATATCTATTTAATCTGCTTT
TCTTGTCTAATAAATATATATGTAAAGTACGCTTTTTGTTGAAATTTTTTAAACCTTTGTTTATTTTTTT
TTCTTCATTCCGTAACTCTTCTACCTTCTTTATTTACTTTCTAAAATCCAAATACAAAACATAAAAATAA
ATAAACACAGAGTAAATTCCCAAATTATTCCATCATTAAAAGATACGAGGCGCGTGTAAGTTACAGGCAA
GCGATCCGTCCTAAGAAACCATTATTATCATGACATTAACCTATAAAAATAGGCGTATCACGAGGCCCTT
TCGTC
