Features (pLannotate 1.2.2; 27 found; start..end, strand, type, name):
      1..64      -  CDS            AmpR (fragment): β-lactamase; bla; confers resistance to ampicillin, carbenicillin, and related antibiotics
     65..169     -  promoter       AmpR promoter: bla
    268..301     +  CDS            rop (fragment): Rop protein, which maintains plasmids at low copy number; rop
    403..448     +  misc_feature   bom (fragment): basis of mobility region from pBR322
    470..574     -  promoter       AmpR promoter: bla
    627..1055    -  rep_origin     f1 ori (sequence partly withheld): f1 bacteriophage origin of replication; arrow indicates direction of (+) strand synthesis
   1060..1217    -  CDS            lacZα (fragment): LacZα fragment of β-galactosidase; lacZ fragment
   1220..1236    +  promoter       T7 promoter (fragment): promoter for bacteriophage T7 RNA polymerase
   1244..1293    -  promoter       AmpR promoter (fragment): bla
   1330..1363    +  misc_feature   CEN/ARS (fragment): S. cerevisiae CEN6 centromere fused to an autonomously replicating sequence
   1365..1748    -  CDS            tetR (fragment): TETR2_ECOLX - Experimental evidence at protein level: Swiss-Prot protein existence level 1. TetR is the repressor of the tetracycline resistance element; its N-terminal region forms a helix-turn-helix structure and binds DNA. Binding of tetracycline to TetR reduces the repressor affinity for the tetracycline resistance gene (tetA) promoter operator sites. From Escherichia coli.
   1844..1862    -  promoter       T7 promoter: promoter for bacteriophage T7 RNA polymerase
   2359..2377    +  promoter       T7 promoter: promoter for bacteriophage T7 RNA polymerase
   2487..5132    +  CDS            RPOL_BPT7: Experimental evidence at protein level: Swiss-Prot protein existence level 1. Highly processive DNA-dependent RNA polymerase that catalyzes the transcription of class II and class III viral genes. Recognizes a specific promoter sequence and enters first into an 'abortive phase' where very short transcripts are synthesized and released before proceeding to the processive transcription of long RNA chains. Unwinds the double-stranded DNA to expose the coding strand for templating. Participates in the initiation of viral DNA replication presumably by making primers accessible to the DNA polymerase
   5155..5226    +  terminator     rrnB T1 terminator: transcription terminator T1 from the E. coli rrnB gene
   5242..5269    +  terminator     T7Te terminator: phage T7 early transcription terminator
   5328..5364    +  misc_feature   MCS (fragment): pBluescript multiple cloning site
   5376..5394    -  promoter       T3 promoter: promoter for bacteriophage T3 RNA polymerase
   5439..5455    -  protein_bind   lac operator: The lac repressor binds to the lac operator to inhibit transcription in E. coli. This inhibition can be relieved by adding lactose or isopropyl-β-D-thiogalactopyranoside (IPTG). lac repressor encoded by lacI
   5463..5493    -  promoter       lac promoter: promoter for the E. coli lac operon
   5508..5529    -  protein_bind   CAP binding site: CAP binding activates transcription in the presence of cAMP. E. coli catabolite activator protein
   5542..5634    -  CDS            lacI (fragment): lac repressor; lacI; The lac repressor binds to the lac operator to inhibit transcription in E. coli. This inhibition can be relieved by adding lactose or isopropyl-β-D-thiogalactopyranoside (IPTG).
   5817..6405    -  rep_origin     ori: high-copy-number ColE1/pMB1/pBR322/pUC origin of replication
   6576..7436    -  CDS            AmpR: β-lactamase; bla; confers resistance to ampicillin, carbenicillin, and related antibiotics
   7437..7541    -  promoter       AmpR promoter: bla
   7578..7611    +  misc_feature   CEN/ARS (fragment): S. cerevisiae CEN6 centromere fused to an autonomously replicating sequence
   7613..7768    -  CDS            tetR (fragment): TETR2_ECOLX - Experimental evidence at protein level: Swiss-Prot protein existence level 1. TetR is the repressor of the tetracycline resistance element; its N-terminal region forms a helix-turn-helix structure and binds DNA. Binding of tetracycline to TetR reduces the repressor affinity for the tetracycline resistance gene (tetA) promoter operator sites. From Escherichia coli.
>Addgene plasmid #71429 | MK1278 | addgene full sequence | sequence record 181560 | Addgene NGS Result
AAACAGGAAGGCAAAATGCCGCAAAAAAGGGAATAAGGGCGACACGGAAATGTTGAATACTCATACTCTT
CCTTTTTCAATATTATTGAAGCATTTATCAGGGTTATTGTCTCATGAGCGGATACATATTTGAATGTATT
TAGAAAAATAAACAAATAGGGGTTCCGCGCACATTTCCCCGAAAAGTGCCACCTGACGTCTAAGAAACCA
TTATTATCATGACATTAACCTATAAAAATAGGCGTATCACGAGGCCCTTTCGTCTCGCGCGCGTTTCGGT
GATGACGGTGAAAACCTCTGACACATGCAGCTCCCGGAGACGGTCACAGCTTGTCTGTAAGCGGATGCCG
GGAGCAGACAAGCCCGTCAGGGCGCGTCAGCGGGTGTTGGCGGGTGTCGGGGCTGGCTTAACTATGCGGC
ATCAGAGCAGATTGTACTGAGAGTGCACACGGAAATGTTGAATACTCATACTCTTCCTTTTTCAATATTA
TTGAAGCATTTATCAGGGTTATTGTCTCATGAGCGGATACATATTTGAATGTATTTAGAAAAATAAACAA
ATAGGGGTTCCGCGCACATTTCCCCGAAAAGTGCCACCTAAATTGTAAGCGTTAATATTTTGTTAAAATT
CGCGTTAAATTTTTGTTAAATCAGCTCATTTTTTAACCAATAGGCCGAAATCGGCAAAATCCCTTATAAA
TCAAAAGAATAGACCGAGATAGGGT
[37 nt withheld, positions 726-762]
AAAGAACGTGGACTCCAACGTCAAAGG
[49 nt withheld, positions 790-838]
T
[91 nt withheld, positions 840-930]
G
[124 nt withheld, positions 932-1055]
CCNATTCGCCATTCAGGCTGCGCAACTGTTGGGAAGGGCGATCGGTGCGGGCCTCTTCGCTATTACGCCA
GCTGGCGAAAGGGGGATGTGCTGCAAGGCGATTAAGTTGGGTAACGCCAGGGTTTTCCCAGTCACGACGT
TGTAAAACGACGGCCAGTGAATTGTAATACGACTCACTATARKGAAAYGGATACATATTTGAATGTATTT
AGAAAAATAAACAAATAGGGGTTCCGCGCACATTTCCCCGAAAAGTGCCACCTGGGTCCTTTTCATCACG
TGCTATAAAAATAATTATAATTTAAATTCGTTTTCTAATGAAAAACCTTGTTGACATAAGAATGCTAACT
GATTTTCTAATGTTTCATATTGTTTTTCTGTAGGACGTGTACCTAAGTGAACTTTGGCACCATCTCTATG
TGATAATAATGCACAACGAAATGATTTGGCATTGTTACGTAAGAAGTCTTGCCATGATTCTCCTTCTAAT
GGACAAAAATGTGTATGATGTCTATCTAACATTTCGATTGCTAATGCATCTAATAATGCACGTTTGTTTT
TAACATGCCAATATAATGTAGGTTGTTCAACACCTAATTTCTGTGCTAATTTACGTGTAGTTAAACCTTC
GATACCAACTTCATTTAATAATTCTAATGCTGAGTTAATAACTTTTGATTTATCTAAACGTGAAACTTTA
CGTTTTTTTTTAGGAGGATAGATCTCCATGGTGGTAGACATTTTTTTGGCTCCATAGRWTTCGGCGGGTG
CTGGTGCCCCGGGATAGCCCTATAGTGAGTCGTATTAATTTCCGCGGGCGAGCTCCCATTATTATCATGA
CATTAACCTATAAAAATAGGCGTATCACGAGGCCCTTTCGTCTTCAAGAATTGATCTGTCGACAGGAACT
GGACAGCGTGTCGAAAAAGCTCGACAGGAACTGGACAGCGTGTCGAAAAAGCTCGACAGGAACTGGACAG
CGTGTCGAAAAAGCTCGACAGGAACTGGACAGCGTGTCGAAAAAGCTCGAGCAGATCCGCCAGGCGTGTA
TATATAGCGTGGATGGCCAGGCAACTTTAGTGCTGACACATACAGGCATATATATATGTGTGCGACGACA
CATGATCATATGGCATGCATGTGCTCTGTATGTATATAAAACTCTTGTTTTCTTCTTTTCTCTAAATATT
CTTTCCTTATACATTAGGTCCTTTGTAGCATAAATTACTATACTTCTATAGACACGCAAACACAAATACA
CACACTAAATTAATAACTAGTTCTATCATTGATAGGTATAAATTAATACGACTCACTATAGGGAGACCTA
TCAGTGATAGAGGATCCAACCGAGCCCAATATAGGACCTATGGAGSGGCAAAAATGTCTACCACCATGGG
AATTCAACCTCCTAAAAAGAAACGTAAAGTTAATACTATTAATATTGCTAAAAATGACTTCTCAGATATT
GAATTAGCAGCCATTCCATTTAATACATTAGCAGATCACTATGGTGAACGTTTAGCACGTGAACAGTTAG
CATTAGAACATGAATCATATGAAATGGGTGAAGCACGTTTTCGTAAGATGTTCGAGCGTCAGTTAAAAGC
AGGTGAAGTTGCAGATAATGCAGCAGCCAAACCTTTAATTACTACATTATTACCTAAAATGATTGCTCGT
ATTAACGATTGGTTTGAAGAGGTTAAAGCAAAGCGTGGTAAACGTCCTACAGCATTTCAGTTCTTACAAG
AAATCAAACCTGAAGCAGTTGCATATATTACTATTAAAACAACATTAGCATGTTTAACATCAGCAGATAA
TACAACAGTTCAAGCAGTTGCATCAGCAATTGGTCGTGCAATTGAAGATGAAGCACGTTTTGGTCGTATT
CGTGATTTAGAAGCCAAACATTTTAAAAAAAATGTTGAAGAACAGTTAAACAAACGTGTTGGTCATGTTT
ATAAAAAAGCATTTATGCAGGTTGTTGAAGCAGATATGTTATCAAAAGGTTTATTAGGTGGTGAAGCATG
GTCATCATGGCATAAAGAAGATTCAATTCATGTTGGTGTTCGTTGTATTGAAATGTTAATTGAATCAACA
GGTATGGTTTCATTACATCGTCAGAATGCAGGTGTTGTTGGTCAAGATTCAGAAACAATTGAATTAGCAC
CTGAATATGCAGAAGCAATTGCAACACGTGCAGGTGCATTAGCAGGTATTTCACCAATGTTTCAGCCTTG
TGTTGTTCCTCCTAAACCTTGGACAGGTATTACAGGTGGTGGTTATTGGGCAAATGGTCGTCGTCCTTTA
GCATTAGTTCGTACACATTCAAAAAAAGCATTAATGCGTTATGAAGATGTTTACATGCCTGAAGTTTATA
AAGCCATTAATATTGCACAGAATACTGCATGGAAAATCAACAAGAAAGTTTTAGCAGTTGCAAATGTTAT
TACTAAATGGAAACATTGTCCTGTTGAAGATATTCCTGCAATTGAACGTGAAGAATTACCAATGAAACCT
GAAGATATTGATATGAATCCTGAAGCATTAACAGCATGGAAACGTGCAGCAGCAGCCGTTTATCGTAAAG
ATAAAGCACGTAAATCACGTCGTATTTCATTAGAGTTCATGTTAGAGCAAGCAAACAAGTTCGCAAATCA
TAAAGCCATTTGGTTTCCTTATAATATGGATTGGCGTGGTCGTGTTTATGCAGTTTCAATGTTTAATCCT
CAAGGTAATGATATGACCAAAGGTTTATTAACCTTAGCTAAAGGTAAACCTATTGGTAAAGAAGGTTATT
ATTGGTTAAAAATCCATGGTGCAAATTGTGCAGGTGTTGATAAAGTTCCTTTTCCAGAACGTATTAAGTT
CATTGAAGAAAATCATGAAAATATTATGGCATGTGCTAAATCACCATTAGAAAATACATGGTGGGCAGAA
CAAGATTCACCTTTTTGTTTTTTAGCCTTTTGTTTTGAATATGCAGGTGTTCAACATCATGGTTTATCAT
ATAATTGTTCATTACCATTAGCATTTGATGGTTCATGTTCAGGTATTCAGCATTTTTCAGCAATGTTACG
TGATGAAGTTGGTGGTCGTGCAGTTAACTTATTACCTTCAGAAACAGTTCAAGATATCTATGGTATTGTT
GCTAAAAAAGTTAATGAAATCTTACAGGCAGATGCCATTAATGGTACAGATAATGAAGTTGTTACAGTTA
CAGATGAAAATACAGGTGAAATATCAGAAAAAGTTAAATTAGGTACCAAAGCATTAGCAGGTCAATGGTT
AGCATATGGTGTTACACGTTCAGTTACTAAGCGTTCAGTTATGACATTAGCATATGGTTCAAAAGAGTTC
GGTTTTCGTCAACAGGTTTTAGAAGATACCATTCAACCTGCAATTGATTCAGGTAAAGGTTTAATGTTTA
CTCAACCTAATCAAGCAGCAGGTTATATGGCCAAATTAATATGGGAATCAGTTTCAGTTACAGTTGTTGC
AGCAGTTGAAGCAATGAATTGGTTAAAATCAGCAGCCAAATTATTAGCAGCAGAAGTTAAAGATAAAAAA
ACAGGTGAAATCTTACGTAAGCGTTGTGCAGTTCATTGGGTTACACCTGATGGTTTTCCTGTTTGGCAAG
AATATAAAAAACCTATTCAAACACGTTTAAACTTAATGTTTTTAGGTCAGTTCCGTTTACAACCTACTAT
TAATACAAACAAAGATTCAGAAATTGATGCACATAAACAAGAATCAGGTATTGCACCTAACTTCGTTCAT
TCACAAGATGGTTCACATTTACGTAAAACAGTTGTTTGGGCACATGAAAAATATGGTATTGAATCATTTG
CATTAATTCACGATTCATTTGGTACCATTCCAGCAGATGCAGCAAACTTATTCAAAGCAGTTCGTGAAAC
AATGGTTGATACATATGAATCATGTGATGTTTTAGCAGACTTCTATGATCAGTTCGCAGATCAGTTACAT
GAATCACAGTTAGATAAAATGCCTGCATTACCTGCCAAAGGTAACTTAAACTTACGTGATATTTTAGAAT
CAGACTTCGCATTTGCCTAATAAGGCGCGCCCCAGGCATCAAATAAAACGAAAGGCTCAGTCGAAAGACT
GGGCCTTTCGTTTTATCTGTTGTTTGTCGGTGAACGCTCTCTACTAGAGTCACACTGGCTCACCTTCGGG
TGGGCCTTTCTGCGTTTATAGCTATTACTCGAACCCCTAGCCCGCTCTTATCGGGCGGCTAGGGGTTTTT
TGTATCGATACCGTCGACCTCGAGGGGGGGCCCGGTACCAGCTTTTGTTCCCTTTAGTGAGGGTTAATTT
CGAGCTTGGCGTAATCATGGTCATAGCTGTTTCCTGTGTGAAATTGTTATCCGCTCACAATTCCACACAA
CATACGAGCCGGAAGCATAAAGTGTAAAGCCTGGGGTGCCTAATGAGTGAGCTAACTCACATTAATTGCG
TTGCGCTCACTGCCCGCTTTCCAGTCGGGAAACCTGTCGTGCCAGCTGCATTAATGAATCGGCCAACGCG
CGGGGAGAGGCGGTTTGCGTATTGGGCGCTCTTCCGCTTCCTCGCTCACTGACTCGCTGCGCTCGGTCGT
TCGGCTGCGGCGAGCGGTATCAGCTCACTCAAAGGCGGTAATACGGTTATCCACAGAATCAGGGGATAAC
GCAGGAAAGAACATGTGAGCAAAAGGCCAGCAAAAGGCCAGGAACCGTAAAAAGGCCGCGTTGCTGGCGT
TTTTCCATAGGCTCCGCCCCCCTGACGAGCATCACAAAAATCGACGCTCAAGTCAGAGGTGGCGAAACCC
GACAGGACTATAAAGATACCAGGCGTTTCCCCCTGGAAGCTCCCTCGTGCGCTCTCCTGTTCCGACCCTG
CCGCTTACCGGATACCTGTCCGCCTTTCTCCCTTCGGGAAGCGTGGCGCTTTCTCATAGCTCACGCTGTA
GGTATCTCAGTTCGGTGTAGGTCGTTCGCTCCAAGCTGGGCTGTGTGCACGAACCCCCCGTTCAGCCCGA
CCGCTGCGCCTTATCCGGTAACTATCGTCTTGAGTCCAACCCGGTAAGACACGACTTATCGCCACTGGCA
GCAGCAACTGGTAACAGGATTAGCAGAGCGAGGTATGTAGGCGGTGCTACAGAGTTCTTGAAGTGGTGGC
CTAACTACGGCTACACTAGAAGAACAGTATTTGGTATCTGCGCTCTGCTGAAGCCAGTTACCTTCGGAAA
AAGAGTTGGTAGCTCTTGATCCGGCAAACAAACCACCGCTGGTAGCGGTGGTTTTTTTGTTTGCAAGCAG
CAGATTACGCGCAGAAAAAAAGGATCTCAAGAAGATCCTTTGATCTTTTCTACGGGGTCTGACGCTCAGT
GGAACGAAAACTCACGTTAAGGGATTTTGGTCATGAGATTATCAAAAAGGATCTTCACCTAGATCCTTTT
AAATTAAAAATGAAGTTTTAAATCAATCTAAAGTATATATGAGTAAACTTGGTCTGACAGTTACCAATGC
TTAATCAGTGAGGCACCTATCTCAGCGATCTGTCTATTTCGTTCATCCATAGTTGCCTGACTCCCCGTCG
TGTAGATAACTACGATACGGGAGGGCTTACCATCTGGCCCCAGTGCTGCAATGATACCGCGAGACCCACG
CTCACCGGCTCCAGATTTATCAGCAATAAACCAGCCAGCCGGAAGGGCCGAGCGCAGAAGTGGTCCTGCA
ACTTTATCCGCCTCCATCCAGTCTATTAATTGTTGCCGGGAAGCTAGAGTAAGTAGTTCGCCAGTTAATA
GTTTGCGCAACGTTGTTGCCATTGCTACAGGCATCGTGGTGTCACGCTCGTCGTTTGGTATGGCTTCATT
CAGCTCCGGTTCCCAACGATCAAGGCGAGTTACATGATCCCCCATGTTGTGCAAAAAAGCGGTTAGCTCC
TTCGGTCCTCCGATCGTTGTCAGAAGTAAGTTGGCCGCAGTGTTATCACTCATGGTTATGGCAGCACTGC
ATAATTCTCTTACTGTCATGCCATCCGTAAGATGCTTTTCTGTGACTGGTGAGTACTCAACCAAGTCATT
CTGAGAATAGTGTATGCGGCGACCGAGTTGCTCTTGCCCGGCGTCAATACGGGATAATACCGCGCCACAT
AGCAGAACTTTAAAAGTGCTCATCATTGGAAAACGTTCTTCGGGGCGAAAACTCTCAAGGATCTTACCGC
TGTTGAGATCCAGTTCGATGTAACCCACTCGTGCACCCAACTGATCTTCAGCATCTTTTACTTTCACCAG
CGTTTCTGGGTGAGCAAAAACAGGAAGGCAAAATGCCGCAAAAAAGGGAATAAGGGCGACACGGAAATGT
TGAATACTCATACTCTTCCTTTTTCAATATTATTGAAGCATTTATCAGGGTTATTGTCTCATGAGCGGAT
ACATATTTGAATGTATTTAGAAAAATAAACAAATAGGGGTTCCGCGCACATTTCCCCGAAAAGTGCCACC
TGGGTCCTTTTCATCACGTGCTATAAAAATAATTATAATTTAAATTCGTTTTCTAATGAAAAACCTTGTT
GACATAAGAATGCTAACTGATTTTCTAATGTTTCATATTGTTTTTCTGTAGGACGTGTACCTAAGTGAAC
TTTGGCACCATCTCTATGTGATAATAATGCACAACGAAATGATTTGGCATTGTTACGTAAGAAGAGTC
