>Addgene plasmid #71429 | MK1278 | addgene partial sequence | sequence record 133362 | yCyc1proF1 5'-ATGGCCAGGCAACTTTAGTG-3'
ACACATGATCATATGGCATGCATGTGCTCTGTATGTATATAAAACTCTTGTTTTCTTCTTTTCTCTAAAT
ATTCTTTCCTTATACATTAGGTCCTTTGTAGCATAAATTACTATACTTCTATAGACACGCAAACACAAAT
ACACACACTAAATTAATAACTAGTTCTATCATTGATAGGTATAAATTAATACGACTCACTATAGGGAGAC
CTATCAGTGATAGAGGATCCAACCGAGCCCAATATAGGACCTATGGAGCCAAAAAAATGTCTACCACCAT
GGAGATCTATCCTCCTAAAAAAAAACGTAAAGTTTCACGTTTAGATAAATCAAAAGTTATTAACTCAGCA
TTAGAATTATTAAATGAAGTTGGTATCGAAGGTTTAACTACACGTAAATTAGCACAGAAATTAGGTGTTG
AACAACCTACATTATATTGGCATGTTAAAAACAAACGTGCATTATTAGATGCATTAGCAATCGAAATGTT
AGATAGACATCATACACATTTTTGTCCATTAGAAGGAGAATCATGGCAAGACTTCTTACGTAACAATGCC
AAATCATTTCGTTGTGCATTATTATCACATAGAGATGGTGCCAAAGTTCACTTAGGTACACGTCCTACAG
AAAAACAATATGAAACATTAGAAAATCAGTTAGCATTCTTATGTCAACAAGGTTTTTCATTAGAAAACGA
ATTTAAATTATAATTATTTTTATAGCACGTGATGAAAAGGACC
