>Addgene plasmid #71429 | MK1278 | addgene partial sequence | sequence record 182291 | Amp-R 5'-ATAATACCGCGCCACATAGC-3'
TTGGAACGTTCTTCGGGGCGAAAACTCTCAAGGATCTTACCGCTGTTGAGATCCAGTTCGATGTAACCCA
CTCGTGCACCCAACTGATCTTCAGCATCTTTTACTTTCACCAGCGTTTCTGGGTGAGCAAAAACAGGAAG
GCAAAATGCCGCAAAAAAGGGAATAAGGGCGACACGGAAATGTTGAATACTCATACTCTTCCTTTTTCAA
TATTATTGAAGCATTTATCAGGGTTATTGTCTCATGAGCGGATACATATTTGAATGTATTTAGAAAAATA
AACAAATAGGGGTTCCGCGCACATTTCCCCGAAAAGTGCCACCTGGGTCCTTTTCATCACGTGCTATAAA
AATAATTATAATTTAAATTCGTTTTCTAATGAAAAACCTTGTTGACATAAGAATGCTAACTGATTTTCTA
ATGTTTCATATTGTTTTTCTGTAGGACGTGTACCTAAGTGAACTTTGGCACCATCTCTATGTGATAATAA
TGCACAACGAAATGATTTGGCATTGTTACGTAAGAAGTCTTGCCATGATTCTCCTTCTAATGGACAAAAA
TGTGTATGATGTCTATCTAACATTTCGATTGCTAATGCATCTAATAATGCACGTTTGTTTTTAACATGCC
AATATAATGTAGTGTTCAACAC
